Addgene plasmid #41936: MSCV N-term HA-FLAG puro BRD7 shRescue
Depositing lab: Stephen Elledge. Depositing organization: Harvard Medical School. Publication: Polybromo-associated BRG1-associated factor components BRD7 and BAF180 are critical regulators of p53 required for induction of replicative senescence. Burrows AE, Smogorzewska A, Elledge SJ. Proc Natl Acad Sci U S A. 2010 Aug 10;107(32):14280-5. doi: 10.1073/pnas.1009559107. Epub 2010 Jul 26. PubMed 20660729.
Backbone
  Vector backbone: MSCV
  Backbone size w/o insert (bp): 7556
  Vector type: Mammalian Expression, Retroviral
  Selectable markers: Puromycin
Growth in bacteria
  Bacterial resistance: Ampicillin, 100 μg/mL
  Growth temperature: 37°C
  Growth strain: DH5alpha
  Copy number: High Copy
Gene/Insert
  Gene/Insert name: BRD7 (alt name: ENSG00000166164)
  Species: H. sapiens (human)
  Entrez Gene: BRD7 (a.k.a. BP75, CELTIX1, NAG4)
  Tag / fusion protein: FLAG (N terminal on backbone); HA (N terminal on backbone)
  Cloning method: Gateway Cloning
  Sequencing primers: 5′ pLXSN-5; 3′ MSCV-rev
Terms and licenses: Academic/Nonprofit Terms; Industry Terms: Not Available to Industry
How to cite: MSCV N-term HA-FLAG puro BRD7 shRescue was a gift from Stephen Elledge (Addgene plasmid # 41936 ; http://n2t.net/addgene:41936 ; RRID:Addgene_41936)
