[The description below was written by a language model from this plasmid's Addgene catalogue record.]
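Description:
MSCV N-term HA-FLAG puro BRD7 shRescue is a retroviral mammalian expression plasmid built on the murine stem cell virus (MSCV) backbone, which measures about 7.6 kb without the insert. It is maintained in E. coli as a high-copy plasmid under ampicillin selection, and it carries a puromycin marker for selecting transduced or transfected mammalian cells. In MSCV-type vectors the cargo generally sits between the viral long terminal repeats. The 5′ LTR drives transcription, and a packaging signal allows the RNA genome to be incorporated into retroviral particles when the structural proteins are supplied in trans by a packaging cell line. No feature table accompanies this entry, so the exact arrangement of LTRs, packaging signal and the promoter driving the puromycin cassette is not documented here.

The insert is human BRD7, a bromodomain-containing protein, introduced by Gateway recombination. It is placed in frame with HA and FLAG epitope tags that the backbone supplies at the N terminus, allowing detection or tandem affinity purification of the expressed protein. The "shRescue" designation implies an shRNA-resistant version of the cDNA, presumably carrying changes that let it escape a BRD7-targeting hairpin, although the record does not list the specific mutations. Such a construct is typically used to re-express the tagged protein in knockdown cells and confirm that an observed phenotype is specific to loss of the target. The associated publication examined BRD7 and BAF180, components of the polybromo-associated BRG1-associated factor complex, as regulators of p53 required for induction of replicative senescence.
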