>Addgene plasmid #41936 | MSCV N-term HA-FLAG puro BRD7 shRescue | addgene partial sequence | sequence record 61929 | pLSXN5
CAGCCCTCACTCCTTCTCTAGGCGCCGGAATTAGATCTGCCACCATGGACTACAAGGATGACGATGACAA
GCTCGATGGAGGATACCCATACGATGTTCCAGATTACGCTGCTCGAGGTTATCAAACAAGTTTGTACAAA
AAAGCAGGCTTCATGGGCAAGAAGCACAAGAAGCACAAGTCGGACAAACACCTCTACGAGGAGTATGTAG
AGAAGCCCTTGAAGCTGGTCCTCAAAGTAGGAGGGAACGAAGTCACCGAACTCTCCACGGGCAGCTCGGG
GCACGACTCCAGCCTCTTCGAAGACAAAAACGATCATGACAAACACAAGGACAGAAAGCGGAAAAAGAGA
AAGAAAGGAGAGAAGCAGATTCCAGGGGAAGAAAAGGGGAGAAAACGGAGAAGAGTTAAGGAGGATAAAA
AGAAGCGAGATCGAGACCGGGTGGAGAATGAGGCAGAAAAAGATCTCCAGTGTCACGCCCCTGTGAGATT
AGACTTGCCTCCTGAGAAGCCTCTCACAAGCTCTTTAGCCAAACAAGAAGAAGTAGAACAGACACCCCTT
CAAGAAGCTTTGAATCAACTGATGAGACAATTGCAGAGAAAAGATCCAAGTGCTTTCTTTTCATTTCCTG
TGACTGATTTTATTGCTCCTGGCTACTCCATGATCATTAAACACCCAATGGACTTCTCCACGATGAAGGA
AAAGATCAAGAACAATGACTATCAGTCCATAGAAGAACTAAAGGATAACTTCAAACTAATGTGTACTAAT
GCCATGATTTACAATAAACCAGAGACCATTTATTATAAAGCTGCAAAGAAGCTGTTGCACTCAGGAATGA
AAATTCTTAGCCAGGAAAGAATTCAGAGCCTGAAGCAGAGCATAGACTTCATGGCTGACTTGCAGAAAAC
TCGAAAGCAGAAAGATGGAACAGACACCTCACAGAGTGGGGAGGACGGAGGCTGCTGGCA
